>Addgene plasmid #122874 | pLenti-EF1alpha-IRES-EGFP-HA-hNPHP1 | addgene full sequence | sequence record 238852 | Addgene Partial NGS Result
GGCTCCGGTGCCCGTCAGTGGGCAGAGCGCACATCGCCCACAGTCCCCGAGAAGTTGTGGGGAGGGGTCG
GCAATTGAACCGGTGCCTAGAGAAGGTGGCGCGGGGTAAACTGGGAAAGTGATGTCGTGTACTGGCTCCG
CCTTTTTCCCGAGGGTGGGGGAGAACCGTATATAAGTGCAGTAGTCGCCGTGAACGTTCTTTTTCGCAAC
GGGTTTGCCGCCAGAACACAGGTAAGTGCCGTGTGTGGTTCCCGCGGGCCTGGCCTCTTTACGGGTTATG
GCCCTTGCGTGCCTTGAATTACTTCCACCTGGCTGCAGTACGTGATTCTTGATCCCGAGCTTCGGGTTGG
AAGTGGGTGGGAGAGTTCGAGGCCTTGCGCTTAAGGAGCCCCTTCGCCTCGTGCTTGAGTTGAGGCCTGG
CCTGGGCGCTGGGGCCGCCGCGTGCGAATCTGGTGGCACCTTCGCGCCTGTCTCGCTGCTTTCGATAAGT
CTCTAGCCATTTAAAATTTTTGATGACCTGCTGCGACGCTTTTTTTCTGGCAAGATAGTCTTGTAAATGC
GGGCCAAGATCTGCACACTGGTATTTCGGTTTTTGGGGCCGCGGGCGGCGACGGGGCCCGTGCGTCCCAG
CGCACATGTTCGGCGAGGCGGGGCCTGCGAGCGCGGCCACCGAGAATCGGACGGGGGTAGTCTCAAGCTG
GCCGGCCTGCTCTGGTGCCTGGCCTCGCGCCGCCGTGTATCGCCCCGCCCTGGGCGGCAAGGCTGGCCCG
GTCGGCACCAGTTGCGTGAGCGGAAAGATGGCCGCTTCCCGGCCCTGCTGCAGGGAGCTCAAAATGGAGG
ACGCGGCGCTCGGGAGAGCGGGCGGGTGAGTCACCCACACAAAGGAAAAGGGCCTTTCCGTCCTCAGCCG
TCGCTTCATGTGACTCCACGGAGTACCGGGCGCCGTCCAGGCACCTCGATTAGTTCTCGAGCTTTTGGAG
TACGTCGTCTTTAGGTTGGGGGGAGGGGTTTTATGCGATGGAGTTTCCCCACACTGAGTGGGTGGAGACT
GAAGTTAGGCCAGCTTGGCACTTGATGTAATTCTCCTTGGAATTTGCCCTTTTTGAGTTTGGATCTTGGT
TCATTCTCAAGCCTCAGACAGTGGTTCAAAGTTTTTTTCTTCCATTTCAGGTGTCGTGAGGAATTCGGCC
ATTACGGCCACCATGCGATACCCATATGATGTGCCAGATTACGCTGGATCCATGCTGGCGAGACGACAGC
GAGATCCTCTCCAGGCCCTGCGGCGCCGCAATCAGGAGCTGAAGCAACAGGTTGATAGTTTGCTTTCTGA
GAGCCAACTGAAAGAAGCTCTAGAACCCAATAAAAGACAACATATTTATCAAAGAGTTGGGGCACCTACT
GAAGAAGAGGAAGAAAGTGAAAGTGAAGATAGTGAAGACAGTGGTGGGGAGGAAGAAGATGCAGAGGAGG
AAGAGGAAGAGAAAGAGGAAAATGAATCTCACAAATGGTCAACCGGTGAAGAATACATCGCTGTTGGAGA
TTTTACTGCTCAGCAAGTTGGAGATCTTACATTTAAGAAAGGGGAAATTCTCCTTGTAATTGAAAAAAAA
CCTGATGGTTGGTGGATAGCTAAGGATGCCAAAGGAAATGAAGGTCTTGTTCCCAGAACCTACCTAGAGC
CTTATAGTGAAGAAGAAGAAGGCCAAGAGTCAAGTGAAGAGGGCAGTGAAGAAGATGTAGAGGCGGTGGA
TGAAACAGCAGATGGAGCAGAAGTTAAGCAAAGAACTGATCCCCACTGGAGTGCTGTTCAGAAAGCGATT
TCAGAGATAAACACTGTTGATGTGTTAACTACGATGGGAGCTATTCCTGCAGGGTTCAGGCCTTCCACGC
TCTCACAGCTTCTGGAGGAAGGGAATCAATTTCGAGCAAATTACTTCTTACAACCAGAGCTCATGCCTTC
ACAACTGGCCTTCAGAGATCTGATGTGGGATGCTACAGAAGGCACTATTAGGTCGAGACCAAGTCGTATT
TCATTGATTCTGACATTATGGAGCTGTAAAATGATTCCTCTTCCAGGAATGAGCATACAGGTTCTCAGCA
GACATGTACGCCTCTGTCTATTTGATGGTAATAAGGTTCTGAGCAACATTCATACAGTCAGAGCCACATG
GCAACCTAAAAAGCCCAAAACATGGACCTTTTCTCCCCAGGTTACTCGCATCTTACCATGTTTGCTTGAT
GGTGATTGCTTTATCAGGTCTAATTCTGCATCTCCAGATCTTGGAATATTATTTGAACTTGGAATTTCTT
ATATTCGCAATTCAACTGGTGAAAGAGGAGAGTTAAGCTGTGGCTGGGTGTTTCTTAAACTTTTTGATGC
CAGTGGAGTTCCTATTCCAGCAAAAACTTATGAGCTTTTCTTGAATGGTGGTACTCCTTATGAAAAAGGT
ATTGAAGTGGACCCTTCAATATCCAGAAGAGCACACGGCAGTGTTTTCTACCAGATTATGACAATGAGAA
GGCAGCCTCAACTTCTAGTGAAACTGAGATCCTTGAACAGAAGATCAAGAAATGTACTAAGTCTACTGCC
AGAAACATTAATTGGAAATATGTGTTCTATTCACTTGTTGATATTTTATCGACAAATTCTTGGAGATGTG
CTCCTGAAAGACAGGATGAGCTTGCAAAGTACTGATTTAATTAGCCATCCCATGCTGGCCACCTTCCCCA
TGCTCTTGGAGCAGCCTGATGTGATGGATGCTCTCAGGAGTTCGTGGGCTGGAAAAGAAAGCACATTAAA
AAGATCAGAGAAGAGAGACAAAGAGTTCCTGAAGTCCACGTTTCTCCTGGTTTACCATGACTGCGTGCTC
CCACTTCTCCACTCCACACGCCTACCCCCATTCAGGTGGGCAGAAGAAGAGACTGAGACTGCACGGTGGA
AAGTTATCACTGACTTCCTTAAGCAAAACCAAGAAAACCAGGGCGCCCTCCAAGCTCTGCTGTCACCAGA
CGGAGTTCATGAACCTTTTGACCTTTCAGAGCAGACCTATGACTTCTTGGGTGAAATGAGAAAGAATGCA
GTGTGAGGCCGCCTCGGCCATCGATAAGGATCCGCCCCTCTCCCTCCCCCCCCCCTAACGTTACTGGCCG
AAGCCGCTTGGAATAAGGCCGGTGTGCGTTTGTCTATATGTTATTTTCCACCATATTGCCGTCTTTTGGC
AATGTGAGGGCCCGGAAACCTGGCCCTGTCTTCTTGACGAGCATTCCTAGGGGTCTTTCCCCTCTCGCCA
AAGGAATGCAAGGTCTGTTGAATGTCGTGAAGGAAGCAGTTCCTCTGGAAGCTTCTTGAAGACAAACAAC
GTCTGTAGCGACCCTTTGCAGGCAGCGGAACCCCCCACCTGGCGACAGGTGCCTCTGCGGCCAAAAGCCA
CGTGTATAAGATACACCTGCAAAGGCGGCACAACCCCAGTGCCACGTTGTGAGTTGGATAGTTGTGGAAA
GAGTCAAATGGCTCTCCTCAAGCGTATTCAACAAGGGGCTGAAGGATGCCCAGAAGGTACCCCATTGTAT
GGGATCTGATCTGGGGCCTCGGTACACATGCTTTACATGTGTTTAGTCGAGGTTAAAAAAACGTCTAGGC
CCCCCGAACCACGGGGACGTGGTTTTCCTTTGAAAAACACGATGATAATATGGCCACAACCATGGTGAGC
AAGGGCGAGGAGCTGTTCACCGGGGTGGTGCCCATCCTGGTCGAGCTGGACGGCGACGTAAACGGCCACA
AGTTCAGCGTGTCCGGCGAGGGCGAGGGCGATGCCACCTACGGCAAGCTGACCCTGAAGTTCATCTGCAC
CACCGGCAAGCTGCCCGTGCCCTGGCCCACCCTCGTGACCACCCTGACCTACGGCGTGCAGTGCTTCAGC
CGCTACCCCGACCACATGAAGCAGCACGACTTCTTCAAGTCCGCCATGCCCGAAGGCTACGTCCAGGAGC
GCACCATCTTCTTCAAGGACGACGGCAACTACAAGACCCGCGCCGAGGTGAAGTTCGAGGGCGACACCCT
GGTGAACCGCATCGAGCTGAAGGGCATCGACTTCAAGGAGGACGGCAACATCCTGGGGCACAAGCTGGAG
TACAACTACAACAGCCACAACGTCTATATCATGGCCGACAAGCAGAAGAACGGCATCAAGGTGAACTTCA
AGATCCGCCACAACATCGAGGACGGCAGCGTGCAGCTCGCCGACCACTACCAGCAGAACACCCCCATCGG
CGACGGCCCCGTGCTGCTGCCCGACAACCACTACCTGAGCACCCAGTCCGCCCTGAGCAAAGACCCCAAC
GAGAAGCGCGATCACATGGTCCTGCTGGAGTTCGTGACCGCCGCCGGGATCACTCTCGGCATGGACGAGC
TGTACAAGTAAAGCGGCCGCAATCAACCTCTGGATTACAAAATTTGTGAAAGATTGACTGGTATTCTTAA
CTATGTTGCTCCTTTTACGCTATGTGGATACGCTGCTTTAATGCCTTTGTATCATGCTATTGCTTCCCGT
ATGGCTTTCATTTTCTCCTCCTTGTATAAATCCTGGTTGCTGTCTCTTTATGAGGAGTTGTGGCCCGTTG
TCAGGCAACGTGGCGTGGTGTGCACTGTGTTTGCTGACGCAACCCCCACTGGTTGGGGCATTGCCACCAC
CTGTCAGCTCCTTTCCGGGACTTTCGCTTTCCCCCTCCCTATTGCCACGGCGGAACTCATCGCCGCCTGC
CTTGCCCGCTGCTGGACAGGGGCTCGGCTGTTGGGCACTGACAATTCCGTGGTGTTGTCGGGGAAATCAT
CGTCCTTTCCTTGGCTGCTCGCCTGTGTTGCCACCTGGATTCTGCGCGGGACGTCCTTCTGCTACGTCCC
TTCGGCCCTCAATCCAGCGGACCTTCCTTCCCGCGGCCTGCTGCCGGCTCTGCGGCCTCTTCCGCGTCTT
CGCCTTCGCCCTCAGACGAGTCGGATCTCCCTTTGGGCCGCCTCCCCGCCTGCCTGCAGGTTTGTCGAGA
CCTAGAAAAACATGGAGCAATCACAAGTAGCAATACAGCAGCTACCAATGCTGATTGTGCCTGGCTAGAA
GCACAAGAGGAGGAGGAGGTGGGTTTTCCAGTCACACCTCAGGTACCTTTAAGACCAATGACTTACAAGG
CAGCTGTAGATCTTAGCCACTTTTTAAAAGAAAAGGGGGGACTGGAAGGGCTAATTCACTCCCAACGAAG
ACAAGATATCCTTGATCTGTGGATCTACCACACACAAGGCTACTTCCCTGATTGGCAGAACTACACACCA
GGGCCAGGGATCAGATATCCACTGACCTTTGGATGGTGCTACAAGCTAGTACCAGTTGAGCAAGAGAAGG
TAGAAGAAGCCAATGAAGGAGAGAACACCCGCTTGTTACACCCTGTGAGCCTGCATGGGATGGATGACCC
GGAGAGAGAAGTATTAGAGTGGAGGTTTGACAGCCGCCTAGCATTTCATCACATGGCCCGAGAGCTGCAT
CCGGACTGTACTGGGTCTCTCTGGTTAGACCAGATCTGAGCCTGGGAGCTCTCTGGCTAACTAGGGAACC
CACTGCTTAAGCCTCAATAAAGCTTGCCTTGAGTGCTTCAAGTAGTGTGTGCCCGTCTGTTGTGTGACTC
TGGTAACTAGAGATCCCTCAGACCCTTTTAGTCAGTGTGGAAAATCTCTAGCAGGGCCCGTTTAAACCCG
CTGATCAGCCTCGACTGTGCCTTCTAGTTGCCAGCCATCTGTTGTTTGCCCCTCCCCCGTGCCTTCCTTG
ACCCTGGAAGGTGCCACTCCCACTGTCCTTTCCTAATAAAATGAGGAAATTGCATCGCATTGTCTGAGTA
GGTGTCATTCTATTCTGGGGGGTGGGGTGGGGCAGGACAGCAAGGGGGAGGATTGGGAAGACAATAGCAG
GCATGCTGGGGATGCGGTGGGCTCTATGGCTTCTGAGGCGGAAAGAACCAGCTGGGGCTCTAGGGGGTAT
CCCC
[124 nt withheld, positions 6025-6148]
C
[91 nt withheld, positions 6150-6240]
A
[49 nt withheld, positions 6242-6290]
CCTTTGACGTTGGAGTCCACGTTCTTT
[37 nt withheld, positions 6318-6354]
ACCCTATCTCGGTCTATTCTTTTGATTTATAAGGGATTTTGCCGATTTCGGCCTATTGGTTAAAAAATGA
GCTGATTTAACAAAAATTTAACGCGAATTAATTCTGTGGAATGTGTGTCAGTTAGGGTGTGGAAAGTCCC
CAGGCTCCCCAGCAGGCAGAAGTATGCAAAGCATGCATCTCAATTAGTCAGCAACCAGGTGTGGAAAGTC
CCCAGGCTCCCCAGCAGGCAGAAGTATGCAAAGCATGCATCTCAATTAGTCAGCAACCATAGTCCCGCCC
CTAACTCCGCCCATCCCGCCCCTAACTCCGCCCAGTTCCGCCCATTCTCCGCCCCATGGCTGACTAATTT
TTTTTATTTATGCAGAGGCCGAGGCCGCCTCTGCCTCTGAGCTATTCCAGAAGTAGTGAGGAGGCTTTTT
TGGAGGCCTAGGCTTTTGCAAAAAGCTCCCGGGAGCTTGTATATCCATTTTCGGATCTGATCAGCACGTG
TTGACAATTAATCATCGGCATAGTATATCGGCATAGTATAATACGACAAGGTGAGGAACTAAACCATGGC
CAAGTTGACCAGTGCCGTTCCGGTGCTCACCGCGCGCGACGTCGCCGGAGCGGTCGAGTTCTGGACCGAC
CGGCTCGGGTTCTCCCGGGACTTCGTGGAGGACGACTTCGCCGGTGTGGTCCGGGACGACGTGACCCTGT
TCATCAGCGCGGTCCAGGACCAGGTGGTGCCGGACAACACCCTGGCCTGGGTGTGGGTGCGCGGCCTGGA
CGAGCTGTACGCCGAGTGGTCGGAGGTCGTGTCCACGAACTTCCGGGACGCCTCCGGGCCGGCCATGACC
GAGATCGGCGAGCAGCCGTGGGGGCGGGAGTTCGCCCTGCGCGACCCGGCCGGCAACTGCGTGCACTTCG
TGGCCGAGGAGCAGGACTGACACGTGCTACGAGATTTCGATTCCACCGCCGCCTTCTATGAAAGGTTGGG
CTTCGGAATCGTTTTCCGGGACGCCGGCTGGATGATCCTCCAGCGCGGGGATCTCATGCTGGAGTTCTTC
GCCCACCCCAACTTGTTTATTGCAGCTTATAATGGTTACAAATAAAGCAATAGCATCACAAATTTCACAA
ATAAAGCATTTTTTTCACTGCATTCTAGTTGTGGTTTGTCCAAACTCATCAATGTATCTTATCATGTCTG
TATACCGTCGACCTCTAGCTAGAGCTTGGCGTAATCATGGTCATAGCTGTTTCCTGTGTGAAATTGTTAT
CCGCTCACAATTCCACACAACATACGAGCCGGAAGCATAAAGTGTAAAGCCTGGGGTGCCTAATGAGTGA
GCTAACTCACATTAATTGCGTTGCGCTCACTGCCCGCTTTCCAGTCGGGAAACCTGTCGTGCCAGCTGCA
TTAATGAATCGGCCAACGCGCGGGGAGAGGCGGTTTGCGTATTGGGCGCTCTTCCGCTTCCTCGCTCACT
GACTCGCTGCGCTCGGTCGTTCGGCTGCGGCGAGCGGTATCAGCTCACTCAAAGGCGGTAATACGGTTAT
CCACAGAATCAGGGGATAACGCAGGAAAGAACATGTGAGCAAAAGGCCAGCAAAAGGCCAGGAACCGTAA
AAAGGCCGCGTTGCTGGCGTTTTTCCATAGGCTCCGCCCCCCTGACGAGCATCACAAAAATCGACGCTCA
AGTCAGAGGTGTATTAGGCGCTCTTCCGCTTCCTCGCTCACTGACTCGCTGCGCTCGGTCGTTCGGCTGC
GGCGAGCGGTATCAGCTCACTCAAAGGCGGTAATACGGTTATCCACAGAATCAGGGGATAACGCAGGAAA
GAACATGTGAGCAAAAGGCCAGCAAAAGGCCAGGAACCGTAAAAAGGCCGCGTTGCTGGCGTTTTTCCAT
AGGCTCCGCCCCCCTGACGAGCATCACAAAAATCGACGCTCAAGTCAGAGGTGGCGAAACCCGACAGGAC
TATAAAGATACCAGGCGTTTCCCCCTGGAAGCTCCCTCGTGCGCTCTCCTGTTCCGACCCTGCCGCTTAC
CGGATACCTGTCCGCCTTTCTCCCTTCGGGAAGCGTGGCGCTTTCTCATAGCTCACGCTGTAGGTATCTC
AGTTCGGTGTAGGTCGTTCGCTCCAAGCTGGGCTGTGTGCACGAACCCCCCGTTCAGCCCGACCGCTGCG
CCTTATCCGGTAACTATCGTCTTGAGTCCAACCCGGTAAGACACGACTTATCGCCACTGGCAGCAGCCAC
TGGTAACAGGATTAGCAGAGCGAGGTATGTAGGCGGTGCTACAGAGTTCTTGAAGTGGTGGCCTAACTAC
GGCTACACTAGAAGAACAGTATTTGGTATCTGCGCTCTGCTGAAGCCAGTTACCTTCGGAAAAAGAGTTG
GTAGCTCTTGATCCGGCAAACAAACCACCGCTGGTAGCGGTGGTTTTTTTGTTTGCAAGCAGCAGATTAC
GCGCAGAAAAAAAGGATCTCAAGAAGATCCTTTGATCTTTTCTACGGGGTCTGACGCTCAGTGGAACGAA
AACTCACGTTAAGGGATTTTGGTCATGAGATTATCAAAAAGGATCTTCACCTAGATCCTTTTAAATTAAA
AATGAAGTTTTAAATCAATCTAAAGTATATATGAGTAAACTTGGTCTGACAGTTACCAATGCTTAATCAG
TGAGGCACCTATCTCAGCGATCTGTCTATTTCGTTCATCCATAGTTGCCTGACTCCCCGTCGTGTAGATA
ACTACGATACGGGAGGGCTTACCATCTGGCCCCAGTGCTGCAATGATACCGCGAGACCCACGCTCACCGG
CTCCAGATTTATCAGCAATAAACCAGCCAGCCGGAAGGGCCGAGCGCAGAAGTGGTCCTGCAACTTTATC
CGCCTCCATCCAGTCTATTAATTGTTGCCGGGAAGCTAGAGTAAGTAGTTCGCCAGTTAATAGTTTGCGC
AACGTTGTTGCCATTGCTACAGGCATCGTGGTGTCACGCTCGTCGTTTGGTATGGCTTCATTCAGCTCCG
GTTCCCAACGATCAAGGCGAGTTACATGATCCCCCATGTTGTGCAAAAAAGCGGTTAGCTCCTTCGGTCC
TCCGATCGTTGTCAGAAGTAAGTTGGCCGCAGTGTTATCACTCATGGTTATGGCAGCACTGCATAATTCT
CTTACTGTCATGCCATCCGTAAGATGCTTTTCTGTGACTGGTGAGTACTCAACCAAGTCATTCTGAGAAT
AGTGTATGCGGCGACCGAGTTGCTCTTGCCCGGCGTCAATACGGGATAATACCGCGCCACATAGCAGAAC
TTTAAAAGTGCTCATCATTGGAAAACGTTCTTCGGGGCGAAAACTCTCAAGGATCTTACCGCTGTTGAGA
TCCAGTTCGATGTAACCCACTCGTGCACCCAACTGATCTTCAGCATCTTTTACTTTCACCAGCGTTTCTG
GGTGAGCAAAAACAGGAAGGCAAAATGCCGCAAAAAAGGGAATAAGGGCGACACGGAAATGTTGAATACT
CATACTCTTCCTTTTTCAATATTATTGAAGCATTTATCAGGGTTATTGTCTCATGAGCGGATACATATTT
GAATGTATTTAGAAAAATAAACAAATAGGGGTTCCGCGCACATTTCCCCGAAAAGTGCCACCTGACGTCG
ACGGATCGGGAGATCTCCCGATCCCCTATGGTGCACTCTCAGTACAATCTGCTCTGATGCCGCATAGTTA
AGCCAGTATCTGCTCCCTGCTTGTGTGTTGGAGGTCGCTGAGTAGTGCGCGAGCAAAATTTAAGCTACAA
CAAGGCAAGGCTTGACCGACAATTGCATGAAGAATCTGCTTAGGGTTAGGCGTTTTGCGCTGCTTCGCGA
TGTACGGGCCAGATATACGCGTTGACATTGATTATTGACTAGTTATTAATAGTAATCAATTACGGGGTCA
TTAGTTCATAGCCCATATATGGAGTTCCGCGTTACATAACTTACGGTAAATGGCCCGCCTGGCTGACCGC
CCAACGACCCCCGCCCATTGACGTCAATAATGACGTATGTTCCCATAGTAACGCCAATAGGGACTTTCCA
TTGACGTCAATGGGTGGAGTATTTACGGTAAACTGCCCACTTGGCAGTACATCAAGTGTATCATATGCCA
AGTACGCCCCCTATTGACGTCAATGACGGTAAATGGCCCGCCTGGCATTATGCCCAGTACATGACCTTAT
GGGACTTTCCTACTTGGCAGTACATCTACGTATTAGTCATCGCTATTACCATGGTGATGCGGTTTTGGCA
GTACATCAATGGGCGTGGATAGCGGTTTGACTCACGGGGATTTCCAAGTCTCCACCCCATTGACGTCAAT
GGGAGTTTGTTTTGGCACCAAAATCAACGGGACTTTCCAAAATGTCGTAACAACTCCGCCCCATTGACGC
AAATGGGCGGTAGGCGTGTACGGTGGGAGGTCTATATAAGCAGCGCGTTTTGCCTGTACTGGGTCTCTCT
GGTTAGACCAGATCTGAGCCTGGGAGCTCTCTGGCTAACTAGGGAACCCACTGCTTAAGCCTCAATAAAG
CTTGCCTTGAGTGCTTCAAGTAGTGTGTGCCCGTCTGTTGTGTGACTCTGGTAACTAGAGATCCCTCAGA
CCCTTTTAGTCAGTGTGGAAAATCTCTAGCAGTGGCGCCCGAACAGGGACTTGAAAGCGAAAGGGAAACC
AGAGGAGCTCTCTCGACGCAGGACTCGGCTTGCTGAAGCGCGCACGGCAAGAGGCGAGGGGCGGCGACTG
GTGAGTACGCCAAAAATTTTGACTAGCGGAGGCTAGAAGGAGAGAGATGGGTGCGAGAGCGTCAGTATTA
AGCGGGGGAGAATTAGATCGCGATGGGAAAAAATTCGGTTAAGGCCAGGGGGAAAGAAAAAATATAAATT
AAAACATATAGTATGGGCAAGCAGGGAGCTAGAACGATTCGCAGTTAATCCTGGCCTGTTAGAAACATCA
GAAGGCTGTAGACAAATACTGGGACAGCTACAACCATCCCTTCAGACAGGATCAGAAGAACTTAGATCAT
TATATAATACAGTAGCAACCCTCTATTGTGTGCATCAAAGGATAGAGATAAAAGACACCAAGGAAGCTTT
AGACAAGATAGAGGAAGAGCAAAACAAAAGTAAGACCACCGCACAGCAAGCGGCCGCTGATCTTCAGACC
TGGAGGAGGAGATATGAGGGACAATTGGAGAAGTGAATTATATAAATATAAAGTAGTAAAAATTGAACCA
TTAGGAGTAGCACCCACCAAGGCAAAGAGAAGAGTGGTGCAGAGAGAAAAAAGAGCAGTGGGAATAGGAG
CTTTGTTCCTTGGGTTCTTGGGAGCAGCAGGAAGCACTATGGGCGCAGCGTCAATGACGCTGACGGTACA
GGCCAGACAATTATTGTCTGGTATAGTGCAGCAGCAGAACAATTTGCTGAGGGCTATTGAGGCGCAACAG
CATCTGTTGCAACTCACAGTCTGGGGCATCAAGCAGCTCCAGGCAAGAATCCTGGCTGTGGAAAGATACC
TAAAGGATCAACAGCTCCTGGGGATTTGGGGTTGCTCTGGAAAACTCATTTGCACCACTGCTGTGCCTTG
GAATGCTAGTTGGAGTAATAAATCTCTGGAACAGATTTGGAATCACACGACCTGGATGGAGTGGGACAGA
GAAATTAACAATTACACAAGCTTAATACACTCCTTAATTGAAGAATCGCAAAACCAGCAAGAAAAGAATG
AACAAGAATTATTGGAATTAGATAAATGGGCAAGTTTGTGGAATTGGTTTAACATAACAAATTGGCTGTG
GTATATAAAATTATTCATAATGATAGTAGGAGGCTTGGTAGGTTTAAGAATAGTTTTTGCTGTACTTTCT
ATAGTGAATAGAGTTAGGCAGGGATATTCACCATTATCGTTTCAGACCCACCTCCCAACCCCGAGGGGAC
CCGACAGGCCCGAAGGAATAGAAGAAGAAGGTGGAGAGAGAGACAGAGACAGATCCATTCGATTAGTGAA
CGGATCGGCACTGCGTGCGCCAATTCTGCAGACAAATGGCAGTATTCATCCACAATTTTAAAAGAAAAGG
GGGGATTGGGGGGTACAGTGCAGGGGAAAGAATAGTAGACATAATAGCAACAGACATACAAACTAAAGAA
TTACAAAAACAAATTACAAAAATTCAAAATTTTCGGGTTTATTACAGGGACAGCAGAGATCCAGTTTGGT
TAATTAATT
Features (pLannotate 1.2.2; 33 found; start..end, strand, type, name):
     20..231     +  promoter       EF-1α core promoter: core promoter for human elongation factor EF-1α
    232..1170    +  intron         EF-1α intron A: intron upstream of the start codon of human EF-1α
   1242..3083    +  CDS            NPHP1 (fragment): NPHP1_HUMAN - Also known as NPH1. Experimental evidence at protein level: Swiss-Prot protein existence level 1. Together with BCAR1 it may play a role in the control of epithelial cell polarity (By similarity). Involved in the organization of apical junctions in kidney cells together with NPHP4 and RPGRIP1L/NPHP8 (By similarity). Does not seem to be strictly required for ciliogenesis (By similarity). Seems to help to recruit PTK2B/PYK2 to cell matrix adhesions, thereby initiating phosphorylation of PTK2B/PYK2 and PTK2B/PYK2-dependent signaling (By similarity). May play a role in the regulation
   3115..3701    +  misc_feature   IRES2: internal ribosome entry site (IRES) of the encephalomyocarditis virus (EMCV)
   3702..4421    +  CDS            EGFP: the original enhanced GFP (Yang et al., 1996) mammalian codon-optimized
   4431..5019    +  misc_feature   WPRE: woodchuck hepatitis virus posttranscriptional regulatory element
   5030..5536    +  CDS            nef (fragment): NEF_HV1LA - Experimental evidence at protein level: Swiss-Prot protein existence level 1. Extracellular Nef protein targets CD4(+) T-lymphocytes for apoptosis by interacting with CXCR4 surface receptors. From Human immunodeficiency virus type 1 group M subtype B (isolate Lai) (HIV-1).
   5543..5723    +  LTR            5' LTR (truncated): truncated 5' long terminal repeat (LTR) from HIV-1
   5755..5979    +  polyA_signal   bGH poly(A) signal: bovine growth hormone polyadenylation signal
   5983..6004    +  promoter       SV40 promoter (fragment): SV40 enhancer and early promoter
   6025..6453    +  rep_origin     f1 ori (sequence partly withheld): f1 bacteriophage origin of replication; arrow indicates direction of (+) strand synthesis
   6467..6796    +  promoter       SV40 promoter: SV40 enhancer and early promoter
   6844..6891    +  promoter       EM7 promoter: synthetic bacterial promoter&nbsp
   6910..7284    +  CDS            BleoR: antibiotic-binding protein; Sh ble from Streptoalloteichus hindustanus; confers resistance to bleomycin, phleomycin, and Zeocin™
   7294..7419    +  CDS            ble (fragment): BLE_KLEPN - Experimental evidence at protein level: Swiss-Prot protein existence level 1. Binding protein with a strong affinity to the bleomycin family of antibiotics. Binds to CL990; an antimitotic-antibiotic compound. From Klebsiella pneumoniae.
   7414..7535    +  polyA_signal   SV40 poly(A) signal: SV40 polyadenylation signal
   7606..7628    -  protein_bind   lac operator (fragment): The lac repressor binds to the lac operator to inhibit transcription in E. coli. This inhibition can be relieved by adding lactose or isopropyl-β-D-thiogalactopyranoside (IPTG). lac repressor encoded by lacI
   7632..7662    -  promoter       lac promoter: promoter for the E. coli lac operon
   7677..7698    -  protein_bind   CAP binding site: CAP binding activates transcription in the presence of cAMP. E. coli catabolite activator protein
   7711..7803    -  CDS            lacI (fragment): lac repressor; lacI; The lac repressor binds to the lac operator to inhibit transcription in E. coli. This inhibition can be relieved by adding lactose or isopropyl-β-D-thiogalactopyranoside (IPTG).
   7986..8045    -  rep_origin     ori (fragment): high-copy-number ColE1/pMB1/pBR322/pUC origin of replication
   8238..8826    -  rep_origin     ori: high-copy-number ColE1/pMB1/pBR322/pUC origin of replication
   8997..9857    -  CDS            AmpR: β-lactamase; bla; confers resistance to ampicillin, carbenicillin, and related antibiotics
   9858..9962    -  promoter       AmpR promoter: bla
  10021..10073   -  misc_feature   bom (fragment): basis of mobility region from pBR322
  10228..10607   +  enhancer       CMV enhancer: human cytomegalovirus immediate early enhancer
  10608..10807   +  promoter       CMV promoter: human cytomegalovirus (CMV) immediate early promoter
  10825..11005   +  LTR            5' LTR (truncated): truncated 5' long terminal repeat (LTR) from HIV-1
  11052..11177   +  misc_feature   HIV-1 Ψ: packaging signal of human immunodeficiency virus type 1
  11161..11524   +  CDS            HIV-1 gag (fragment): gag protein from human immunodeficiency virus 1; gag
  11670..11903   +  misc_feature   RRE: The Rev response element (RRE) of HIV-1 allows for Rev-dependent mRNA export from the nucleus to the cytoplasm.
  12280..12380   +  CDS            Rev (fragment): human immunodeficiency virus 1 (HIV-1) Rev protein; rev; enhances nuclear export of unspliced and incompletely spliced viral mRNAs
  12430..12547   +  misc_feature   cPPT/CTS: central polypurine tract and central termination sequence of HIV-1
