[The description below was written by a language model from this plasmid's Addgene catalogue record and pLannotate feature annotations shown in this document.]
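Description:
pLenti-EF1alpha-IRES-EGFP-HA-hNPHP1 is a lentiviral transfer plasmid built on the pLenti-EF1α-IRES-EGFP backbone for expressing HA-tagged human NPHP1 (nephrocystin-1, also known as JBTS4, NPH1 or SLSN1) in mammalian cells. It is maintained in E. coli through a high-copy ColE1/pUC-type origin and selected with ampicillin via the β-lactamase gene; an f1 origin is also present. Outside the viral region the backbone carries an SV40/EM7-driven BleoR cassette with an SV40 polyadenylation signal. This could in principle confer Zeocin resistance, although the catalogue entry does not list it as a selection marker.

The viral genome is transcribed from a CMV enhancer/promoter fused to a truncated HIV-1 5' LTR, an arrangement typical of Tat-independent designs. It is followed by the Ψ packaging signal with a gag fragment, the RRE for Rev-dependent nuclear export, and the cPPT/CTS element. Inside this frame, the human EF-1α core promoter with its intron A drives a bicistronic transcript. The NPHP1 coding sequence was cloned between SfiI sites and carries an N-terminal HA tag according to the catalogue, although the tag is not separately annotated in the feature table. An EMCV IRES then directs translation of EGFP, so green fluorescence marks transduced or transfected cells that express the insert. A WPRE enhances transcript expression, and the cassette ends in a truncated 3' LTR region followed by a bGH polyadenylation signal.

The annotation derives from a partial NGS assembly and calls NPHP1 as a fragment, so the feature map may not be complete. The record supports use for stable or transient expression of epitope-tagged NPHP1, with detection through the HA tag.
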