Addgene plasmid #122874: pLenti-EF1alpha-IRES-EGFP-HA-hNPHP1
Purpose: Expresses HA-tagged human NPHP1 in mammalian cells
Depositing lab: FENG-QIAN Li & Ken-Ichi Takemaru. Depositing organization: Stony Brook University.
Backbone
  Vector backbone: pLenti-EF1α-IRES-EGFP
  Vector type: Lentiviral
Growth in bacteria
  Bacterial resistance: Ampicillin, 100 μg/mL
  Growth temperature: 37°C
  Growth strain: NEB Stable
  Copy number: High Copy
Gene/Insert
  Gene/Insert name: human NPHP1
  Species: H. sapiens (human)
  Entrez Gene: NPHP1 (a.k.a. JBTS4, NPH1, SLSN1)
  Promoter: EF1 alpha
  Tag / fusion protein: HA (N terminal on insert)
  Cloning method: Restriction Enzyme; 5′ cloning site SfiI (not destroyed); 3′ cloning site SfiI (unknown if destroyed)
  Sequencing primers: 5′ TTCTCAAGCCTCAGACAGTG; 3′ AAGCGGCTTCGGCCAGTAAC
Terms and licenses: Academic/Nonprofit Terms; Industry Terms: Not Available to Industry
How to cite: pLenti-EF1alpha-IRES-EGFP-HA-hNPHP1 was a gift from FENG-QIAN Li & Ken-Ichi Takemaru (Addgene plasmid # 122874 ; http://n2t.net/addgene:122874 ; RRID:Addgene_122874)
